Addgene plasmid #177255: mU6-sgCebpb_v1-hu6-sgCebpd_v1
Purpose: Expresses Cebpb_v1 (mU6), Cebpd_v1 (hU6) gRNAs and Cre-recombinase
Depositing lab: Monte Winslow. Depositing organization: Stanford University. Publication: LKB1 drives stasis and C/EBP-mediated reprogramming to an alveolar type II fate in lung cancer. Murray CW, Brady JJ, Han M, Cai H, Tsai MK, Pierce SE, Cheng R, Demeter J, Feldser DM, Jackson PK, Shackelford DB, Winslow MM. Nat Commun. 2022 Feb 28;13(1):1090. doi: 10.1038/s41467-022-28619-8. PubMed 35228570.
Backbone
  Vector backbone: pLL3.3
  Vector type: Lentiviral
Growth in bacteria
  Bacterial resistance: Ampicillin, 100 μg/mL
  Growth temperature: 37°C
  Growth strain: NEB Stable
  Copy number: High Copy
Gene/Insert
  Gene/Insert name: sgCebpb_v1/sgCebpd_v1
  gRNA/shRNA sequence: GATGGGTCTAAAGGCGGCGGG/GCTCAAGCGCGAACCCGACTG
  Species: M. musculus (mouse)
  Promoter: mU6/hU6
  Cloning method: Gibson Cloning
Terms and licenses: Academic/Nonprofit Terms; Industry Terms: Not Available to Industry
How to cite: mU6-sgCebpb_v1-hu6-sgCebpd_v1 was a gift from Monte Winslow (Addgene plasmid # 177255 ; http://n2t.net/addgene:177255 ; RRID:Addgene_177255)
