[The description below was written by a language model from this plasmid's Addgene catalogue record and pLannotate feature annotations shown in this document.]
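Description:
mU6-sgCebpb_v1-hu6-sgCebpd_v1 is an 8,250-nt lentiviral transfer plasmid built on the pLL3.3 backbone that delivers two guide RNAs together with Cre recombinase. In bacteria it is maintained through a high-copy ColE1/pUC-type origin and selected with ampicillin via the β-lactamase gene. The viral portion has a typical HIV-1-derived layout. A CMV enhancer/promoter sits upstream of a truncated 5' LTR to drive genomic RNA production in packaging cells. It is followed by the Ψ packaging signal with a gag fragment, the Rev response element for Rev-dependent nuclear export, and the cPPT/CTS. A WPRE downstream of the payload enhances transcript expression. A second truncated LTR, preceded by a residual nef fragment, closes the proviral unit.

The payload consists of three expression units in tandem. A mouse U6 promoter drives the sgRNA against mouse Cebpb (v1 guide), and a human U6 promoter drives the sgRNA against mouse Cebpd (v1 guide). Both are RNA polymerase III promoters suited to short, defined transcripts, and using two different U6 promoters reduces sequence repetition within the vector. Downstream, a mouse PGK promoter, which spans the numbering origin of the circular sequence, precedes the Cre coding sequence. The annotation software labels the Cre match a fragment. No Cas9 gene is annotated, so genome editing would need Cas9 supplied by the recipient cells or animal; the record does not state how.

In transduced cells, Cre can recombine loxP-flanked alleles while both C/EBP family genes are targeted in the same cells. The associated publication concerns LKB1 and C/EBP-mediated reprogramming in lung cancer, which fits use in mouse tumour models, although the record does not spell out the experimental system.
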