Features (pLannotate 1.2.2; 21 found; start..end, strand, type, name):
    135..1165    +  CDS            Cre (fragment): site-specific recombinase Cre is a site-specific recombinase from bacteriophage P1. Recombination occurs at loxP sequences.
   1198..1221    +  misc_feature   MCS (fragment): pBluescript multiple cloning site
   1221..1809    +  misc_feature   WPRE: woodchuck hepatitis virus posttranscriptional regulatory element
   1810..1829    +  misc_feature   MCS (fragment): pBluescript multiple cloning site
   1831..2331    +  CDS            nef (fragment): NEF_HV1LA - Experimental evidence at protein level: Swiss-Prot protein existence level 1. Extracellular Nef protein targets CD4(+) T-lymphocytes for apoptosis by interacting with CXCR4 surface receptors. From Human immunodeficiency virus type 1 group M subtype B (isolate Lai) (HIV-1).
   2338..2518    +  LTR            5' LTR (truncated): truncated 5' long terminal repeat (LTR) from HIV-1
   2580..3168    -  rep_origin     ori: high-copy-number ColE1/pMB1/pBR322/pUC origin of replication
   3339..4199    -  CDS            AmpR: β-lactamase; bla; confers resistance to ampicillin, carbenicillin, and related antibiotics
   4200..4304    -  promoter       AmpR promoter: bla
   4363..4415    -  misc_feature   bom (fragment): basis of mobility region from pBR322
   4570..4949    +  enhancer       CMV enhancer: human cytomegalovirus immediate early enhancer
   4950..5149    +  promoter       CMV promoter: human cytomegalovirus (CMV) immediate early promoter
   5167..5347    +  LTR            5' LTR (truncated): truncated 5' long terminal repeat (LTR) from HIV-1
   5394..5519    +  misc_feature   HIV-1 Ψ: packaging signal of human immunodeficiency virus type 1
   5503..5841    +  CDS            HIV-1 gag (fragment): gag protein from human immunodeficiency virus 1; gag
   6016..6249    +  misc_feature   RRE: The Rev response element (RRE) of HIV-1 allows for Rev-dependent mRNA export from the nucleus to the cytoplasm.
   6626..6726    +  CDS            Rev (fragment): human immunodeficiency virus 1 (HIV-1) Rev protein; rev; enhances nuclear export of unspliced and incompletely spliced viral mRNAs
   6776..6893    +  misc_feature   cPPT/CTS: central polypurine tract and central termination sequence of HIV-1
   6975..7277    +  promoter       U6 promoter: RNA polymerase III promoter for mouse U6 snRNA (Das et al., 1988)
   7452..7689    +  promoter       U6 promoter: RNA polymerase III promoter for human U6 snRNA
   7863..105     +  promoter       PGK promoter (across the origin): mouse phosphoglycerate kinase 1 promoter
>Addgene plasmid #177255 | mU6-sgCebpb_v1-hu6-sgCebpd_v1 | addgene full sequence | sequence record 351920 | Addgene NGS Result
GCTCAGGGGCGGGGCGGGCGCCCGAAGGTCCTCCGGAGGCCCGGCATTCTGCACGCTTCAAAAGCGCACG
TCTGCCGCGCTGTTCTCCTCTTCCTCATCTCCGGGACCCGGGATGCCCAAGAAGAAGAGGAAGGTGTCCA
ATTTACTGACCGTACACCAAAATTTGCCTGCATTACCGGTCGATGCAACGAGTGATGAGGTTCGCAAGAA
CCTGATGGACATGTTCAGGGATCGCCAGGCGTTTTCTGAGCATACCTGGAAAATGCTTCTGTCCGTTTGC
CGGTCGTGGGCGGCATGGTGCAAGTTGAATAACCGGAAATGGTTTCCCGCAGAACCTGAAGATGTTCGCG
ATTATCTTCTATATCTTCAGGCGCGCGGTCTGGCAGTAAAAACTATCCAGCAACATTTGGGCCAGCTAAA
CATGCTTCATCGTCGGTCCGGGCTGCCACGACCAAGTGACAGCAATGCTGTTTCACTGGTTATGCGGCGG
ATCCGAAAAGAAAACGTTGATGCCGGTGAACGTGCAAAACAGGCTCTAGCGTTCGAACGCACTGATTTCG
ACCAGGTTCGTTCACTCATGGAAAATAGCGATCGCTGCCAGGATATACGTAATCTGGCATTTCTGGGGAT
TGCTTATAACACCCTGTTACGTATAGCCGAAATTGCCAGGATCAGGGTTAAAGATATCTCACGTACTGAC
GGTGGGAGAATGTTAATCCATATTGGCAGAACGAAAACGCTGGTTAGCACCGCAGGTGTAGAGAAGGCAC
TTAGCCTGGGGGTAACTAAACTGGTCGAGCGATGGATTTCCGTCTCTGGTGTAGCTGATGATCCGAATAA
CTACCTGTTTTGCCGGGTCAGAAAAAATGGTGTTGCCGCGCCATCTGCCACCAGCCAGCTATCAACTCGC
GCCCTGGAAGGGATTTTTGAAGCAACTCATCGATTGATTTACGGCGCTAAGGATGACTCTGGTCAGAGAT
ACCTGGCCTGGTCTGGACACAGTGCCCGTGTCGGAGCCGCGCGAGATATGGCCCGCGCTGGAGTTTCAAT
ACCGGAGATCATGCAAGCTGGTGGCTGGACCAATGTAAATATTGTCATGAACTATATCCGTAACCTGGAT
AGTGAAACAGGGGCAATGGTGCGCCTGCTGGAAGATGGCGATTAGCCATGTTTAAGGGTTCCGGTTCCAC
TAGGTACAATTCGATATCAAGCTTATCGATAATCAACCTCTGGATTACAAAATTTGTGAAAGATTGACTG
GTATTCTTAACTATGTTGCTCCTTTTACGCTATGTGGATACGCTGCTTTAATGCCTTTGTATCATGCTAT
TGCTTCCCGTATGGCTTTCATTTTCTCCTCCTTGTATAAATCCTGGTTGCTGTCTCTTTATGAGGAGTTG
TGGCCCGTTGTCAGGCAACGTGGCGTGGTGTGCACTGTGTTTGCTGACGCAACCCCCACTGGTTGGGGCA
TTGCCACCACCTGTCAGCTCCTTTCCGGGACTTTCGCTTTCCCCCTCCCTATTGCCACGGCGGAACTCAT
CGCCGCCTGCCTTGCCCGCTGCTGGACAGGGGCTCGGCTGTTGGGCACTGACAATTCCGTGGTGTTGTCG
GGGAAATCATCGTCCTTTCCTTGGCTGCTCGCCTGTGTTGCCACCTGGATTCTGCGCGGGACGTCCTTCT
GCTACGTCCCTTCGGCCCTCAATCCAGCGGACCTTCCTTCCCGCGGCCTGCTGCCGGCTCTGCGGCCTCT
TCCGCGTCTTCGCCTTCGCCCTCAGACGAGTCGGATCTCCCTTTGGGCCGCCTCCCCGCATCGATACCGT
CGACCTCGATCGAGACCTAGAAAAACATGGAGCAATCACAAGTAGCAATACAGCAGCTACCAATGCTGAT
TGTGCCTGGCTAGAAGCACAAGAGGAGGAGGAGGTGGGTTTTCCAGTCACACCTCAGGTACCTTTAAGAC
CAATGACTTACAAGGCAGCTGTAGATCTTAGCCACTTTTTAAAAGAAAAGGGGGGACTGGAAGGGCTAAT
TCACTCCCAACGAAGACAAGATATCCTTGATCTGTGGATCTACCACACACAAGGCTACTTCCCTGATTGG
CAGAACTACACACCAGGGCCAGGGATCAGATATCCACTGACCTTTGGATGGTGCTACAAGCTAGTACCAG
TTGAGCAAGAGAAGGTAGAAGAAGCCAATGAAGGAGAGAACACCCGCTTGTTACACCCTGTGAGCCTGCA
TGGGATGGATGACCCGGAGAGAGAAGTATTAGAGTGGAGGTTTGACAGCCGCCTAGCATTTCATCACATG
GCCCGAGAGCTGCATCCGGACTGTACTGGGTCTCTCTGGTTAGACCAGATCTGAGCCTGGGAGCTCTCTG
GCTAACTAGGGAACCCACTGCTTAAGCCTCAATAAAGCTTGCCTTGAGTGCTTCAAGTAGTGTGTGCCCG
TCTGTTGTGTGACTCTGGTAACTAGAGATCCCTCAGACCCTTTTAGTCAGTGTGGAAAATCTCTAGCAGC
ATGTGAGCAAAAGGCCAGCAAAAGGCCAGGAACCGTAAAAAGGCCGCGTTGCTGGCGTTTTTCCATAGGC
TCCGCCCCCCTGACGAGCATCACAAAAATCGACGCTCAAGTCAGAGGTGGCGAAACCCGACAGGACTATA
AAGATACCAGGCGTTTCCCCCTGGAAGCTCCCTCGTGCGCTCTCCTGTTCCGACCCTGCCGCTTACCGGA
TACCTGTCCGCCTTTCTCCCTTCGGGAAGCGTGGCGCTTTCTCATAGCTCACGCTGTAGGTATCTCAGTT
CGGTGTAGGTCGTTCGCTCCAAGCTGGGCTGTGTGCACGAACCCCCCGTTCAGCCCGACCGCTGCGCCTT
ATCCGGTAACTATCGTCTTGAGTCCAACCCGGTAAGACACGACTTATCGCCACTGGCAGCAGCCACTGGT
AACAGGATTAGCAGAGCGAGGTATGTAGGCGGTGCTACAGAGTTCTTGAAGTGGTGGCCTAACTACGGCT
ACACTAGAAGAACAGTATTTGGTATCTGCGCTCTGCTGAAGCCAGTTACCTTCGGAAAAAGAGTTGGTAG
CTCTTGATCCGGCAAACAAACCACCGCTGGTAGCGGTGGTTTTTTTGTTTGCAAGCAGCAGATTACGCGC
AGAAAAAAAGGATCTCAAGAAGATCCTTTGATCTTTTCTACGGGGTCTGACGCTCAGTGGAACGAAAACT
CACGTTAAGGGATTTTGGTCATGAGATTATCAAAAAGGATCTTCACCTAGATCCTTTTAAATTAAAAATG
AAGTTTTAAATCAATCTAAAGTATATATGAGTAAACTTGGTCTGACAGTTACCAATGCTTAATCAGTGAG
GCACCTATCTCAGCGATCTGTCTATTTCGTTCATCCATAGTTGCCTGACTCCCCGTCGTGTAGATAACTA
CGATACGGGAGGGCTTACCATCTGGCCCCAGTGCTGCAATGATACCGCGAGACCCACGCTCACCGGCTCC
AGATTTATCAGCAATAAACCAGCCAGCCGGAAGGGCCGAGCGCAGAAGTGGTCCTGCAACTTTATCCGCC
TCCATCCAGTCTATTAATTGTTGCCGGGAAGCTAGAGTAAGTAGTTCGCCAGTTAATAGTTTGCGCAACG
TTGTTGCCATTGCTACAGGCATCGTGGTGTCACGCTCGTCGTTTGGTATGGCTTCATTCAGCTCCGGTTC
CCAACGATCAAGGCGAGTTACATGATCCCCCATGTTGTGCAAAAAAGCGGTTAGCTCCTTCGGTCCTCCG
ATCGTTGTCAGAAGTAAGTTGGCCGCAGTGTTATCACTCATGGTTATGGCAGCACTGCATAATTCTCTTA
CTGTCATGCCATCCGTAAGATGCTTTTCTGTGACTGGTGAGTACTCAACCAAGTCATTCTGAGAATAGTG
TATGCGGCGACCGAGTTGCTCTTGCCCGGCGTCAATACGGGATAATACCGCGCCACATAGCAGAACTTTA
AAAGTGCTCATCATTGGAAAACGTTCTTCGGGGCGAAAACTCTCAAGGATCTTACCGCTGTTGAGATCCA
GTTCGATGTAACCCACTCGTGCACCCAACTGATCTTCAGCATCTTTTACTTTCACCAGCGTTTCTGGGTG
AGCAAAAACAGGAAGGCAAAATGCCGCAAAAAAGGGAATAAGGGCGACACGGAAATGTTGAATACTCATA
CTCTTCCTTTTTCAATATTATTGAAGCATTTATCAGGGTTATTGTCTCATGAGCGGATACATATTTGAAT
GTATTTAGAAAAATAAACAAATAGGGGTTCCGCGCACATTTCCCCGAAAAGTGCCACCTGACGTCGACGG
ATCGGGAGATCTCCCGATCCCCTATGGTGCACTCTCAGTACAATCTGCTCTGATGCCGCATAGTTAAGCC
AGTATCTGCTCCCTGCTTGTGTGTTGGAGGTCGCTGAGTAGTGCGCGAGCAAAATTTAAGCTACAACAAG
GCAAGGCTTGACCGACAATTGCATGAAGAATCTGCTTAGGGTTAGGCGTTTTGCGCTGCTTCGCGATGTA
CGGGCCAGATATACGCGTTGACATTGATTATTGACTAGTTATTAATAGTAATCAATTACGGGGTCATTAG
TTCATAGCCCATATATGGAGTTCCGCGTTACATAACTTACGGTAAATGGCCCGCCTGGCTGACCGCCCAA
CGACCCCCGCCCATTGACGTCAATAATGACGTATGTTCCCATAGTAACGCCAATAGGGACTTTCCATTGA
CGTCAATGGGTGGAGTATTTACGGTAAACTGCCCACTTGGCAGTACATCAAGTGTATCATATGCCAAGTA
CGCCCCCTATTGACGTCAATGACGGTAAATGGCCCGCCTGGCATTATGCCCAGTACATGACCTTATGGGA
CTTTCCTACTTGGCAGTACATCTACGTATTAGTCATCGCTATTACCATGGTGATGCGGTTTTGGCAGTAC
ATCAATGGGCGTGGATAGCGGTTTGACTCACGGGGATTTCCAAGTCTCCACCCCATTGACGTCAATGGGA
GTTTGTTTTGGCACCAAAATCAACGGGACTTTCCAAAATGTCGTAACAACTCCGCCCCATTGACGCAAAT
GGGCGGTAGGCGTGTACGGTGGGAGGTCTATATAAGCAGCGCGTTTTGCCTGTACTGGGTCTCTCTGGTT
AGACCAGATCTGAGCCTGGGAGCTCTCTGGCTAACTAGGGAACCCACTGCTTAAGCCTCAATAAAGCTTG
CCTTGAGTGCTTCAAGTAGTGTGTGCCCGTCTGTTGTGTGACTCTGGTAACTAGAGATCCCTCAGACCCT
TTTAGTCAGTGTGGAAAATCTCTAGCAGTGGCGCCCGAACAGGGACTTGAAAGCGAAAGGGAAACCAGAG
GAGCTCTCTCGACGCAGGACTCGGCTTGCTGAAGCGCGCACGGCAAGAGGCGAGGGGCGGCGACTGGTGA
GTACGCCAAAAATTTTGACTAGCGGAGGCTAGAAGGAGAGAGATGGGTGCGAGAGCGTCAGTATTAAGCG
GGGGAGAATTAGATCGCGATGGGAAAAAATTCGGTTAAGGCCAGGGGGAAAGAAAAAATATAAATTAAAA
CATATAGTATGGGCAAGCAGGGAGCTAGAACGATTCGCAGTTAATCCTGGCCTGTTAGAAACATCAGAAG
GCTGTAGACAAATACTGGGACAGCTACAACCATCCCTTCAGACAGGATCAGAAGAACTTAGATCATTATA
TAATACAGTAGCAACCCTCTATTGTGTGCATCAAAGGATAGAGATAAAAGACACCAAGGAAGCTTTAGAC
AAGATAGAGGAAGAGCAAAACAAAAGTAAGACCACCGCACAGCAAGCGGCCGGCCGCTGATCTTCAGACC
TGGAGGAGGAGATATGAGGGACAATTGGAGAAGTGAATTATATAAATATAAAGTAGTAAAAATTGAACCA
TTAGGAGTAGCACCCACCAAGGCAAAGAGAAGAGTGGTGCAGAGAGAAAAAAGAGCAGTGGGAATAGGAG
CTTTGTTCCTTGGGTTCTTGGGAGCAGCAGGAAGCACTATGGGCGCAGCGTCAATGACGCTGACGGTACA
GGCCAGACAATTATTGTCTGGTATAGTGCAGCAGCAGAACAATTTGCTGAGGGCTATTGAGGCGCAACAG
CATCTGTTGCAACTCACAGTCTGGGGCATCAAGCAGCTCCAGGCAAGAATCCTGGCTGTGGAAAGATACC
TAAAGGATCAACAGCTCCTGGGGATTTGGGGTTGCTCTGGAAAACTCATTTGCACCACTGCTGTGCCTTG
GAATGCTAGTTGGAGTAATAAATCTCTGGAACAGATTTGGAATCACACGACCTGGATGGAGTGGGACAGA
GAAATTAACAATTACACAAGCTTAATACACTCCTTAATTGAAGAATCGCAAAACCAGCAAGAAAAGAATG
AACAAGAATTATTGGAATTAGATAAATGGGCAAGTTTGTGGAATTGGTTTAACATAACAAATTGGCTGTG
GTATATAAAATTATTCATAATGATAGTAGGAGGCTTGGTAGGTTTAAGAATAGTTTTTGCTGTACTTTCT
ATAGTGAATAGAGTTAGGCAGGGATATTCACCATTATCGTTTCAGACCCACCTCCCAACCCCGAGGGGAC
CCGACAGGCCCGAAGGAATAGAAGAAGAAGGTGGAGAGAGAGACAGAGACAGATCCATTCGATTAGTGAA
CGGATCGGCACTGCGTGCGCCAATTCTGCAGACAAATGGCAGTATTCATCCACAATTTTAAAAGAAAAGG
GGGGATTGGGGGGTACAGTGCAGGGGAAAGAATAGTAGACATAATAGCAACAGACATACAAACTAAAGAA
TTACAAAAACAAATTACAAAAATTCAAAATTTTCGGGTTTATTACAGGGACAGCAGAGATCCAGTTTGGT
TAGTACCGGGCCCGCTCTAGCCCTGCAGGAACTGTTTAAACTGTGATCCGACGCGCCATCTCTAGGCCCG
CGCCGGCCCCCTCGCACGGACTTGTGGGAGAAGCTCGGCTACTCCCCTGCCCCGGTTAATTTGCATATAA
TATTTCCTAGTAACTATAGAGGCTTAATGTGCGATAAAAGACAGATAATCTGTTCTTTTTAATACTAGCT
ACATTTTACATGATAGGCTTGGATTTCTATAAGAGATACAAATACTAAATTATTATTTTAAAAAACAGCA
CAAAAGGAAACTCACCCTAACTGTAAAGTAATTGTGTGTTTTGAGACTATAAGTATCCCTTGGAGAACCA
CCTTGTTGGATGGGTCTAAAGGCGGCGGGGTTTGAGAGCTAAGCAGAAAGCTGCATAGCAAGTTCAAATA
AGGCTAGTCCGTACACAACTTGAAAAAGTGGCAGCCGAGTCGGCTGCTTTTTTTGCTCGAATCTACACTC
AGCTATGGCGCGCCCCAAGGTCGGGCAGGAAGAGGGCCTATTTCCCATGATTCCTTCATATTTGCATATA
CGATACAAGGCTGTTAGAGAGATAATTGGAATTAATTTGACTGTAAACACAAAGATATTAGTACAAAATA
CGTGACGTAGAAAGTAATAATTTCTTGGGTAGTTTGCAGTTTTAAAATTATGTTTTAAAATGGACTATCA
TATGCTTACCGTAACTTGAAAGTATTTCGATTTCTTGGCTTTATATATCTTGTGGAAAGCCAGAAACATG
GCTCAAGCGCGAACCCGACTGGTTTCAGAGCTAAGCACAAGAGTGCATAGCAAGTTGAAATAAGGCTAGT
CCGTTTACAACTTGAAAAAGTGGCACCCGAGTCGGGTGCTTTTTTTGTTTGGCGCGCCTATGGCTTAATT
AACATGGCGGCCGCATTCTACCGGGTAGGGGAGGCGCTTTTCCCAAGGCAGTCTGGAGCATGCGCTTTAG
CAGCCCCGCTGGGCACTTGGCGCTACACAAGTGGCCTCTGGCCTCGCACACATTCCACATCCACCGGTAG
GCGCCAACCGGCTCCGTTCTTTGGTGGCCCCTTCGCGCCACCTTCTACTCCTCCCCTAGTCAGGAAGTTC
CCCCCCGCCCCGCAGCTCGCGTCGTGCAGGACGTGACAAATGGAAGTAGCACGTCTCACTAGTCTCGTGC
AGATGGACAGCACCGCTGAGCAATGGAAGCGGGTAGGCCTTTGGGGCAGCGGCCAATAGCAGCTTTGCTC
CTTCGCTTTCTGGGCTCAGAGGCTGGGAAGGGGTGGGTCCGGGGGCGGGCTCAGGGGCGG
